>Addgene plasmid #142270 | TFORF0470 | addgene full sequence | sequence record 395759 | Addgene NGS Result
TTAATGTAGTCTTATGCAATACTCTTGTAGTCTTGCAACATGGTAACGATGAGTTAGCAACATGCCTTAC
AAGGAGAGAAAAAGCACCGTGCATGCCGATTGGTGGAAGTAAGGTGGTACGATCGTGCCTTATTAGGAAG
GCAACAGACGGGTCTGACATGGATTGGACGAACCACTGAATTGCCGCATTGCAGAGATATTGTATTTAAG
TGCCTAGCTCGATACATAAACGGGTCTCTCTGGTTAGACCAGATCTGAGCCTGGGAGCTCTCTGGCTAAC
TAGGGAACCCACTGCTTAAGCCTCAATAAAGCTTGCCTTGAGTGCTTCAAGTAGTGTGTGCCCGTCTGTT
GTGTGACTCTGGTAACTAGAGATCCCTCAGACCCTTTTAGTCAGTGTGGAAAATCTCTAGCAGTGGCGCC
CGAACAGGGACTTGAAAGCGAAAGGGAAACCAGAGGAGCTCTCTCGACGCAGGACTCGGCTTGCTGAAGC
GCGCACGGCAAGAGGCGAGGGGCGGCGACTGGTGAGTACGCCAAAAATTTTGACTAGCGGAGGCTAGAAG
GAGAGAGATGGGTGCGAGAGCGTCAGTATTAAGCGGGGGAGAATTAGATCGCGATGGGAAAAAATTCGGT
TAAGGCCAGGGGGAAAGAAAAAATATAAATTAAAACATATAGTATGGGCAAGCAGGGAGCTAGAACGATT
CGCAGTTAATCCTGGCCTGTTAGAAACATCAGAAGGCTGTAGACAAATACTGGGACAGCTACAACCATCC
CTTCAGACAGGATCAGAAGAACTTAGATCATTATATAATACAGTAGCAACCCTCTATTGTGTGCATCAAA
GGATAGAGATAAAAGACACCAAGGAAGCTTTAGACAAGATAGAGGAAGAGCAAAACAAAAGTAAGACCAC
CGCACAGCAAGCGGCCGCTGATCTTCAGACCTGGAGGAGGAGATATGAGGGACAATTGGAGAAGTGAATT
ATATAAATATAAAGTAGTAAAAATTGAACCATTAGGAGTAGCACCCACCAAGGCAAAGAGAAGAGTGGTG
CAGAGAGAAAAAAGAGCAGTGGGAATAGGAGCTTTGTTCCTTGGGTTCTTGGGAGCAGCAGGAAGCACTA
TGGGCGCAGCGTCAATGACGCTGACGGTACAGGCCAGACAATTATTGTCTGGTATAGTGCAGCAGCAGAA
CAATTTGCTGAGGGCTATTGAGGCGCAACAGCATCTGTTGCAACTCACAGTCTGGGGCATCAAGCAGCTC
CAGGCAAGAATCCTGGCTGTGGAAAGATACCTAAAGGATCAACAGCTCCTGGGGATTTGGGGTTGCTCTG
GAAAACTCATTTGCACCACTGCTGTGCCTTGGAATGCTAGTTGGAGTAATAAATCTCTGGAACAGATTTG
GAATCACACGACCTGGATGGAGTGGGACAGAGAAATTAACAATTACACAAGCTTAATACACTCCTTAATT
GAAGAATCGCAAAACCAGCAAGAAAAGAATGAACAAGAATTATTGGAATTAGATAAATGGGCAAGTTTGT
GGAATTGGTTTAACATAACAAATTGGCTGTGGTATATAAAATTATTCATAATGATAGTAGGAGGCTTGGT
AGGTTTAAGAATAGTTTTTGCTGTACTTTCTATAGTGAATAGAGTTAGGCAGGGATATTCACCATTATCG
TTTCAGACCCACCTCCCAACCCCGAGGGGACCCATGCATTGCATCTCAATTAGTCAGCAACCAGGTGTGG
AAAGTCCCCAGGCTCCCCAGCAGGCAGAAGTATGCAAAGCATGCGTCTCAATTAGTCAGCAACCATAGTC
CCGCCCCTAACTCCGCCCATCCCGCCCCTAACTCCGCCCAGTTCCGCCCATTCTCCGCCCCATGGCTGAC
TAATTTTTTTTATTTATGCAGAGGCCGAGGCCGCCTCGGCCTCTGAGCTATTCCAGAAGTAGTGAGGAGG
CTTTTTTGGAGGCCTAGGCTTTTGCAAAAAGCTTTCTAGAGGTACCACCGGAGCTTACCATGACCGAGTA
CAAGCCCACGGTGCGCCTCGCCACCCGCGACGACGTCCCCAGGGCCGTACGCACCCTCGCCGCCGCGTTC
GCCGACTACCCCGCCACGCGCCACACCGTCGATCCGGACCGCCACATCGAGCGGGTCACCGAGCTGCAAG
AACTCTTCCTCACGCGCGTCGGGCTCGACATCGGCAAGGTGTGGGTCGCGGACGACGGCGCCGCCGTGGC
GGTCTGGACCACGCCGGAGAGCGTCGAAGCGGGGGCGGTGTTCGCCGAGATCGGCCCGCGCATGGCCGAG
TTGAGCGGTTCCCGGCTGGCCGCGCAGCAACAGATGGAAGGCCTCCTGGCGCCGCACCGGCCCAAGGAGC
CCGCGTGGTTCCTGGCCACCGTCGGCGTCTCGCCCGACCACCAGGGCAAGGGTCTGGGCAGCGCCGTCGT
GCTCCCCGGAGTGGAGGCGGCCGAGCGCGCCGGGGTGCCCGCCTTCCTGGAGACCTCCGCGCCCCGCAAC
CTCCCCTTCTACGAGCGGCTCGGCTTCACCGTCACCGCCGACGTCGAGGTGCCCGAAGGACCGCGCACCT
GGTGCATGACCCGCAAGCCCGGTGCCAGTTAACGAATTCTAGATCTTGAGACAAATGGCAGTATTCATCC
ACAATTTTAAAAGAAAAGGGGGGATTGGGGGGTACAGTGCAGGGGAAAGAATAGTAGACATAATAGCAAC
AGACATACAAACTAAAGAATTACAAAAACAAATTACAAAAATTCAAAATTTTCGGGTTTATTACAGGGAC
AGCAGAGATCCACTTTGGCGCCGGCTCGAGGCCTGCAGGTGCAAAGATGGATAAAGTTTTAAACAGAGAG
GAATCTTTGCAGCTAATGGACCTTCTAGGTCTTGAAAGGAGTGGGAATTGGCTCCGGTGCCCGTCAGTGG
GCAGAGCGCACATCGCCCACAGTCCCCGAGAAGTTGGGGGGAGGGGTCGGCAATTGAACCGGTGCCTAGA
GAAGGTGGCGCGGGGTAAACTGGGAAAGTGATGTCGTGTACTGGCTCCGCCTTTTTCCCGAGGGTGGGGG
AGAACCGTATATAAGTGCAGTAGTCGCCGTGAACGTTCTTTTTCGCAACGGGTTTGCCGCCAGAACACAG
GTAAGTGCCGTGTGTGGTTCCCGCGGGCCTGGCCTCTTTACGGGTTATGGCCCTTGCGTGCCTTGAATTA
CTTCCACCTGGCTGCAGTACGTGATTCTTGATCCCGAGCTTCGGGTTGGAAGTGGGTGGGAGAGTTCGAG
GCCTTGCGCTTAAGGAGCCCCTTCGCCTCGTGCTTGAGTTGAGGCCTGGCCTGGGCGCTGGGGCCGCCGC
GTGCGAATCTGGTGGCACCTTCGCGCCTGTCTCGCTGCTTTCGATAAGTCTCTAGCCATTTAAAATTTTT
GATGACCTGCTGCGACGCTTTTTTTCTGGCAAGATAGTCTTGTAAATGCGGGCCAAGATCTGCACACTGG
TATTTCGGTTTTTGGGGCCGCGGGCGGCGACGGGGCCCGTGCGTCCCAGCGCACATGTTCGGCGAGGCGG
GGCCTGCGAGCGCGGCCACCGAGAATCGGACGGGGGTAGTCTCAAGCTGGCCGGCCTGCTCTGGTGCCTG
GCCTCGCGCCGCCGTGTATCGCCCCGCCCTGGGCGGCAAGGCTGGCCCGGTCGGCACCAGTTGCGTGAGC
GGAAAGATGGCCGCTTCCCGGCCCTGCTGCAGGGAGCTCAAAATGGAGGACGCGGCGCTCGGGAGAGCGG
GCGGGTGAGTCACCCACACAAAGGAAAAGGGCCTTTCCGTCCTCAGCCGTCGCTTCATGTGACTCCACGG
AGTACCGGGCGCCGTCCAGGCACCTCGATTAGTTCTCGAGCTTTTGGAGTACGTCGTCTTTAGGTTGGGG
GGAGGGGTTTTATGCGATGGAGTTTCCCCACACTGAGTGGGTGGAGACTGAAGTTAGGCCAGCTTGGCAC
TTGATGTAATTCTCCTTGGAATTTGCCCTTTTTGAGTTTGGATCTTGGTTCATTCTCAAGCCTCAGACAG
TGGTTCAAAGTTTTTTTCTTCCATTTCAGGTGTCGTGAGGCTAGCACCGCCACCATGCCGCGAAGGAAGA
GGAATGCAGGCAGTAGTTCAGATGGAACCGAAGATTCCGATTTTTCTACAGATCTCGAGCACACAGACAG
TTCAGAAAGTGATGGCACATCCCGACGATCTGCTCGAGTCACCCGCTCCTCAGCCAGGCTAAGCCAGAGT
TCTCAAGATTCCAGTCCTGTTCGAAATCTGCAGTCTTTTGGCACTGAGGAGCCTGCTTACTCTACCAGAA
GAGTGACCCGTAGTCAGCAGCAGCCTACCCCAGTGACACCGAAAAAATACCCTCTTCGGCAGACTCGTTC
ATCTGGTTCAGAAACTGAGCAAGTGGTTGATTTTTCAGATAGAGAAACTAAAAATACAGCTGATCATGAT
GAGTCACCGCCTCGAACTCCAACTGGAAATGCGCCTTCTTCTGAGTCTGACATAGACATCTCCAGCCCCA
ATGTATCTCACGATGAGAGCATTGCCAAGGACATGTCCCTGAAGGACTCAGGCAGTGATCTCTCTCATCG
CCCCAAGCGCCGTCGCTTCCATGAAAGCTACAACTTCAATATGAAGTGTCCTACACCAGGCTGTAACTCT
CTAGGACACCTTACAGGAAAACATGAGAGACATTTCTCCATCTCAGGATGCCCACTGTATCATAACCTCT
CAGCTGACGAATGCAAGGCACCAACGGAGAGACAGCTTCGATATAAGGAAAAAGTGGCTGAACTCAGGAA
GAAAAGAAATTCTGGACTGAGCAAAGAACAGAAAGAGAAATATATGGAACACAGACAGACCTATGGGAAC
ACACGGGAACCTCTTTTAGAAAACCTGACAAGCGAGTATGACTTGGATCTTTTCCGAAGAGCACAAGCCC
GGGCTTCAGAGGATTTGGAGAAGTTAAGGCTGCAAGGCCAAATCACAGAGGGAAGCAACATGATTAAAAC
AATTGCTTTTGGCCGCTATGAGCTTGATACCTGGTATCATTCTCCATATCCTGAAGAATATGCACGGCTG
GGACGTCTCTATATGTGTGAATTCTGTTTAAAATATATGAAGAGCCAAACGATACTCCGCCGGCACATGG
CCAAATGTGTGTGGAAACACCCACCTGGTGATGAGATATATCGCAAAGGTTCAATCTCTGTGTTTGAAGT
GGATGGCAAGAAAAACAAGATCTACTGCCAAAACCTGTGCCTGTTGGCCAAACTTTTTCTGGACCACAAG
ACATTATATTATGATGTGGAGCCCTTCCTGTTCTATGTTATGACAGAGGCGGACAACACTGGCTGTCACC
TGATTGGATATTTTTCTAAGGAAAAGAATTCATTCCTCAACTACAACGTCTCCTGTATCCTTACTATGCC
TCAGTACATGAGACAGGGCTATGGCAAGATGCTTATTGATTTCAGTTATTTGCTTTCCAAAGTCGAAGAA
AAAGTTGGCTCCCCAGAACGTCCACTCTCAGATCTGGGGCTTATAAGCTATCGCAGTTACTGGAAAGAAG
TACTTCTCCGCTACCTGCATAATTTTCAAGGCAAAGAGATTTCTATCAAAGAAATCAGTCAGGAGACGGC
TGTGAATCCTGTGGACATTGTCAGCACTCTGCAAGCCCTTCAGATGCTCAAATACTGGAAGGGAAAACAC
CTAGTTTTAAAGAGACAGGACCTGATTGATGAGTGGATAGCCAAAGAGGCCAAAAGGTCCAACTCCAATA
AAACCATGGATCCCAGCTGCTTAAAATGGACCCCTCCCAAGGGCACTTAGTAATGAACTAGTCCGTAACT
TGAAAGTATTTCGATTTCTTGGCTTTATATATCTTGTGGAAAGGACGAGAAGATGAGGTCTGAAATCATG
CTACGCGTTAAGTCGACAATCAACCTCTGGATTACAAAATTTGTGAAAGATTGACTGGTATTCTTAACTA
TGTTGCTCCTTTTACGCTATGTGGATACGCTGCTTTAATGCCTTTGTATCATGCTATTGCTTCCCGTATG
GCTTTCATTTTCTCCTCCTTGTATAAATCCTGGTTGCTGTCTCTTTATGAGGAGTTGTGGCCCGTTGTCA
GGCAACGTGGCGTGGTGTGCACTGTGTTTGCTGACGCAACCCCCACTGGTTGGGGCATTGCCACCACCTG
TCAGCTCCTTTCCGGGACTTTCGCTTTCCCCCTCCCTATTGCCACGGCGGAACTCATCGCCGCCTGCCTT
GCCCGCTGCTGGACAGGGGCTCGGCTGTTGGGCACTGACAATTCCGTGGTGTTGTCGGGGAAATCATCGT
CCTTTCCTTGGCTGCTCGCCTGTGTTGCCACCTGGATTCTGCGCGGGACGTCCTTCTGCTACGTCCCTTC
GGCCCTCAATCCAGCGGACCTTCCTTCCCGCGGCCTGCTGCCGGCTCTGCGGCCTCTTCCGCGTCTTCGC
CTTCGCCCTCAGACGAGTCGGATCTCCCTTTGGGCCGCCTCCCCGCGTCGACTTTAAGACCAATGACTTA
CAAGGCAGCTGTAGATCTTAGCCACTTTTTAAAAGAAAAGGGGGGACTGGAAGGGCTAATTCACTCCCAA
CGAAGACAAGATCTGCTTTTTGCTTGTACTGGGTCTCTCTGGTTAGACCAGATCTGAGCCTGGGAGCTCT
CTGGCTAACTAGGGAACCCACTGCTTAAGCCTCAATAAAGCTTGCCTTGAGTGCTTCAAGTAGTGTGTGC
CCGTCTGTTGTGTGACTCTGGTAACTAGAGATCCCTCAGACCCTTTTAGTCAGTGTGGAAAATCTCTAGC
AGTACGTATAGTAGTTCATGTCATCTTATTATTCAGTATTTATAACTTGCAAAGAAATGAATATCAGAGA
GTGAGAGGAACTTGTTTATTGCAGCTTATAATGGTTACAAATAAAGCAATAGCATCACAAATTTCACAAA
TAAAGCATTTTTTTCACTGCATTCTAGTTGTGGTTTGTCCAAACTCATCAATGTATCTTATCATGTCTGG
CTCTAGCTATCCCGCCCCTAACTCCGCCCATCCCGCCCCTAACTCCGCCCAGTTCCGCCCATTCTCCGCC
CCATGGCTGACTAATTTTTTTTATTTATGCAGAGGCCGAGGCCGCCTCGGCCTCTGAGCTATTCCAGAAG
TAGTGAGGAGGCTTTTTTGGAGGCCTAGGGACGTACCCAATTCGCCCTATAGTGAGTCGTATTACGCGCG
CTCACTGGCCGTCGTTTTACAACGTCGTGACTGGGAAAACCCTGGCGTTACCCAACTTAATCGCCTTGCA
GCACATCCCCCTTTCGCCAGCTGGCGTAATAGCGAAGAGGCCCGCACCGATCGCCCTTCCCAACAGTTGC
GCAGCCTGAATGGCGAATGGG
[124 nt withheld, positions 7442-7565]
C
[91 nt withheld, positions 7567-7657]
A
[49 nt withheld, positions 7659-7707]
CCTTTGACGTTGGAGTCCACGTTCTTT
[37 nt withheld, positions 7735-7771]
ACCCTATCTCGGTCTATTCTTTTGATTTATAAGGGATTTTGCCGATTTCGGCCTATTGGTTAAAAAATGA
GCTGATTTAACAAAAATTTAACGCGAATTTTAACAAAATATTAACGCTTACAATTTAGGTGGCACTTTTC
GGGGAAATGTGCGCGGAACCCCTATTTGTTTATTTTTCTAAATACATTCAAATATGTATCCGCTCATGAG
ACAATAACCCTGATAAATGCTTCAATAATATTGAAAAAGGAAGAGTATGAGTATTCAACATTTCCGTGTC
GCCCTTATTCCCTTTTTTGCGGCATTTTGCCTTCCTGTTTTTGCTCACCCAGAAACGCTGGTGAAAGTAA
AAGATGCTGAAGATCAGTTGGGTGCACGAGTGGGTTACATCGAACTGGATCTCAACAGCGGTAAGATCCT
TGAGAGTTTTCGCCCCGAAGAACGTTTTCCAATGATGAGCACTTTTAAAGTTCTGCTATGTGGCGCGGTA
TTATCCCGTATTGACGCCGGGCAAGAGCAACTCGGTCGCCGCATACACTATTCTCAGAATGACTTGGTTG
AGTACTCACCAGTCACAGAAAAGCATCTTACGGATGGCATGACAGTAAGAGAATTATGCAGTGCTGCCAT
AACCATGAGTGATAACACTGCGGCCAACTTACTTCTGACAACGATCGGAGGACCGAAGGAGCTAACCGCT
TTTTTGCACAACATGGGGGATCATGTAACTCGCCTTGATCGTTGGGAACCGGAGCTGAATGAAGCCATAC
CAAACGACGAGCGTGACACCACGATGCCTGTAGCAATGGCAACAACGTTGCGCAAACTATTAACTGGCGA
ACTACTTACTCTAGCTTCCCGGCAACAATTAATAGACTGGATGGAGGCGGATAAAGTTGCAGGACCACTT
CTGCGCTCGGCCCTTCCGGCTGGCTGGTTTATTGCTGATAAATCTGGAGCCGGTGAGCGTGGGTCTCGCG
GTATCATTGCAGCACTGGGGCCAGATGGTAAGCCCTCCCGTATCGTAGTTATCTACACGACGGGGAGTCA
GGCAACTATGGATGAACGAAATAGACAGATCGCTGAGATAGGTGCCTCACTGATTAAGCATTGGTAACTG
TCAGACCAAGTTTACTCATATATACTTTAGATTGATTTAAAACTTCATTTTTAATTTAAAAGGATCTAGG
TGAAGATCCTTTTTGATAATCTCATGACCAAAATCCCTTAACGTGAGTTTTCGTTCCACTGAGCGTCAGA
CCCCGTAGAAAAGATCAAAGGATCTTCTTGAGATCCTTTTTTTCTGCGCGTAATCTGCTGCTTGCAAACA
AAAAAACCACCGCTACCAGCGGTGGTTTGTTTGCCGGATCAAGAGCTACCAACTCTTTTTCCGAAGGTAA
CTGGCTTCAGCAGAGCGCAGATACCAAATACTGTTCTTCTAGTGTAGCCGTAGTTAGGCCACCACTTCAA
GAACTCTGTAGCACCGCCTACATACCTCGCTCTGCTAATCCTGTTACCAGTGGCTGCTGCCAGTGGCGAT
AAGTCGTGTCTTACCGGGTTGGACTCAAGACGATAGTTACCGGATAAGGCGCAGCGGTCGGGCTGAACGG
GGGGTTCGTGCACACAGCCCAGCTTGGAGCGAACGACCTACACCGAACTGAGATACCTACAGCGTGAGCT
ATGAGAAAGCGCCACGCTTCCCGAAGGGAGAAAGGCGGACAGGTATCCGGTAAGCGGCAGGGTCGGAACA
GGAGAGCGCACGAGGGAGCTTCCAGGGGGAAACGCCTGGTATCTTTATAGTCCTGTCGGGTTTCGCCACC
TCTGACTTGAGCGTCGATTTTTGTGATGCTCGTCAGGGGGGCGGAGCCTATGGAAAAACGCCAGCAACGC
GGCCTTTTTACGGTTCCTGGCCTTTTGCTGGCCTTTTGCTCACATGTTCTTTCCTGCGTTATCCCCTGAT
TCTGTGGATAACCGTATTACCGCCTTTGAGTGAGCTGATACCGCTCGCCGCAGCCGAACGACCGAGCGCA
GCGAGTCAGTGAGCGAGGAAGCGGAAGAGCGCCCAATACGCAAACCGCCTCTCCCCGCGCGTTGGCCGAT
TCATTAATGCAGCTGGCACGACAGGTTTCCCGACTGGAAAGCGGGCAGTGAGCGCAACGCAATTAATGTG
AGTTAGCTCACTCATTAGGCACCCCAGGCTTTACACTTTATGCTTCCGGCTCGTATGTTGTGTGGAATTG
TGAGCGGATAACAATTTCACACAGGAAACAGCTATGACCATGATTACGCCAAGCGCGCAATTAACCCTCA
CTAAAGGGAACAAAAGCTGGAGCTGCAAGC
Features (pLannotate 1.2.2; 31 found; start..end, strand, type, name):
      5..231     +  promoter       RSV promoter: Rous sarcoma virus enhancer/promoter
    232..412     +  LTR            5' LTR (truncated): truncated 5' long terminal repeat (LTR) from HIV-1
    459..584     +  misc_feature   HIV-1 Ψ: packaging signal of human immunodeficiency virus type 1
    568..931     +  CDS            HIV-1 gag (fragment): gag protein from human immunodeficiency virus 1; gag
   1077..1310    +  misc_feature   RRE: The Rev response element (RRE) of HIV-1 allows for Rev-dependent mRNA export from the nucleus to the cytoplasm.
   1687..1713    +  CDS            Rev (fragment): human immunodeficiency virus 1 (HIV-1) Rev protein; rev; enhances nuclear export of unspliced and incompletely spliced viral mRNAs
   1720..1743    +  promoter       SV40 promoter (fragment): SV40 early promoter
   1744..1815    +  promoter       SV40 promoter (fragment): SV40 enhancer and early promoter
   1839..1974    +  rep_origin     SV40 ori: SV40 origin of replication
   2020..2616    +  CDS            PuroR (fragment): puromycin N-acetyltransferase; pac from Streptomyces; confers resistance to puromycin
   2665..2782    +  misc_feature   cPPT/CTS: central polypurine tract and central termination sequence of HIV-1
   2847..2913    +  CDS            small t antigen (fragment): SV40 (simian virus 40) small t antigen
   2920..4098    +  promoter       EF-1α promoter: strong constitutive promoter for human elongation factor EF-1α
   4115..5857    +  CDS            KAT7: KAT7_HUMAN - Also known as HBO1 From Homo sapiens (Human).
   5873..5926    +  promoter       U6 promoter (fragment): RNA polymerase III promoter for human U6 snRNA
   5968..6556    +  misc_feature   WPRE: woodchuck hepatitis virus posttranscriptional regulatory element
   6607..6626    +  misc_feature   cPPT/CTS (fragment): central polypurine tract and central termination sequence of HIV-1
   6628..6861    +  LTR            3' LTR (ΔU3): self-inactivating 3' long terminal repeat (LTR) from HIV-1
   6939..7060    +  polyA_signal   SV40 poly(A) signal: SV40 polyadenylation signal
   7100..7235    +  rep_origin     SV40 ori: SV40 origin of replication
   7256..7274    -  promoter       T7 promoter: promoter for bacteriophage T7 RNA polymerase
   7282..7437    +  CDS            lacZα (fragment): LacZα fragment of β-galactosidase; lacZ fragment
   7442..7870    +  rep_origin     f1 ori (sequence partly withheld): f1 bacteriophage origin of replication; arrow indicates direction of (+) strand synthesis
   7923..8027    +  promoter       AmpR promoter: bla
   8028..8888    +  CDS            AmpR: β-lactamase; bla; confers resistance to ampicillin, carbenicillin, and related antibiotics
   9059..9647    +  rep_origin     ori: high-copy-number ColE1/pMB1/pBR322/pUC origin of replication
   9830..9922    +  CDS            lacI (fragment): lac repressor; lacI; The lac repressor binds to the lac operator to inhibit transcription in E. coli. This inhibition can be relieved by adding lactose or isopropyl-β-D-thiogalactopyranoside (IPTG).
   9935..9956    +  protein_bind   CAP binding site: CAP binding activates transcription in the presence of cAMP. E. coli catabolite activator protein
   9971..10001   +  promoter       lac promoter: promoter for the E. coli lac operon
  10009..10025   +  protein_bind   lac operator: The lac repressor binds to the lac operator to inhibit transcription in E. coli. This inhibition can be relieved by adding lactose or isopropyl-β-D-thiogalactopyranoside (IPTG). lac repressor encoded by lacI
  10070..10088   +  promoter       T3 promoter: promoter for bacteriophage T3 RNA polymerase
