[The description below was written by a language model from this plasmid's Addgene catalogue record and pLannotate feature annotations shown in this document.]
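Description:
TFORF0470 is a lentiviral mammalian expression plasmid built on the pLX_TRC317 backbone and carrying the human KAT7 open reading frame (also known as HBO1 or MYST2). It belongs to a barcoded collection of transcription factor ORFs. The plasmid is propagated in E. coli through a high-copy ColE1/pUC-type origin with ampicillin selection from the β-lactamase gene. An f1 origin and remnants of a lac/lacZα cloning region flanked by T7 and T3 promoters are also present in the bacterial backbone. The depositor notes that the plasmid can recombine, as is common for LTR-containing vectors.

The transfer cassette follows a third-generation, self-inactivating design. An RSV promoter fused to a truncated HIV-1 5' LTR drives production of the genomic RNA. It is followed by the Ψ packaging signal with a partial gag sequence, the RRE for Rev-dependent nuclear export, a cPPT/CTS element, and a ΔU3 3' LTR with a downstream SV40 polyadenylation signal. Within the proviral region, an SV40 early promoter drives a puromycin N-acetyltransferase gene for selection of transduced cells. Downstream, the strong constitutive EF-1α promoter drives the KAT7 coding sequence, and a WPRE enhances transcript stability and expression. The 24-bp barcode described in the record is not annotated in the feature table. It may lie in the short interval between the ORF and the WPRE, where only a small U6 promoter fragment is called, but the record does not confirm this.

The construct is intended for stable overexpression of KAT7 in mammalian cells. In pooled screens, the barcode identifies which ORF each cell received, as in studies of transcription factor–directed differentiation.
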