Addgene plasmid #142270: TFORF0470
Purpose: Lentiviral vector for overexpressing transcription factor ORFs with unique 24-bp barcodes. Barcodes facilitate identification of transcription factors in pooled screens.
Depositing lab: Feng Zhang. Depositing organization: Broad Institute. Publication: A transcription factor atlas of directed differentiation. Joung J, Ma S, Tay T, Geiger-Schuller KR, Kirchgatterer PC, Verdine VK, Guo B, Arias-Garcia MA, Allen WE, Singh A, Kuksenko O, Abudayyeh OO, Gootenberg JS, Fu Z, Macrae RK, Buenrostro JD, Regev A, Zhang F. Cell. 2023 Jan 5;186(1):209-229.e26. doi: 10.1016/j.cell.2022.11.026. PubMed 36608654.
Backbone
  Vector backbone: pLX_TRC317
  Backbone manufacturer: Broad Institute Genetic Perturbation Platform
  Backbone size w/o insert (bp): 8264
  Vector type: Mammalian Expression, Lentiviral
  Selectable markers: Puromycin
Growth in bacteria
  Bacterial resistance: Ampicillin, 100 μg/mL
  Growth temperature: 37°C
  Growth strain: NEB Stable
  Copy number: High Copy
Gene/Insert
  Gene/Insert name: KAT7
  Species: H. sapiens (human)
  Insert size (bp): 1847
  Entrez Gene: KAT7 (a.k.a. HBO1, HBOA, MYST2, ZC2HC7)
  Promoter: EF1a
  Cloning method: Unknown
  Sequencing primers: 5′ GGGTGGAGACTGAAGTTAGGCCAG; 3′ CACATAGCGTAAAAGGAGCAACATAG
Terms and licenses: Academic/Nonprofit Terms; Industry Terms: Not Available to Industry
Depositor comments: NM_001199155,ENST00000424009 . The transcription factor ORF portion of this plasmid was synthesized by Genewiz. Please test multiple small colonies in case of plasmid recombination. To make this collection available in a timely manner, a portion of this collection was not fully sequenced by Addgene. If an Addgene verified full plasmid sequence is not available, please contact us prior to placing an order to request the full sequence.
How to cite: TFORF0470 was a gift from Feng Zhang (Addgene plasmid # 142270 ; http://n2t.net/addgene:142270 ; RRID:Addgene_142270)
