>Addgene plasmid #142270 | TFORF0470 | depositor partial sequence | sequence record 278948 | Insert
ACCGCCACCATGCCGCGAAGGAAGAGGAATGCAGGCAGTAGTTCAGATGGAACCGAAGATTCCGATTTTT
CTACAGATCTCGAGCACACAGACAGTTCAGAAAGTGATGGCACATCCCGACGATCTGCTCGAGTCACCCG
CTCCTCAGCCAGGCTAAGCCAGAGTTCTCAAGATTCCAGTCCTGTTCGAAATCTGCAGTCTTTTGGCACT
GAGGAGCCTGCTTACTCTACCAGAAGAGTGACCCGTAGTCAGCAGCAGCCTACCCCAGTGACACCGAAAA
AATACCCTCTTCGGCAGACTCGTTCATCTGGTTCAGAAACTGAGCAAGTGGTTGATTTTTCAGATAGAGA
AACTAAAAATACAGCTGATCATGATGAGTCACCGCCTCGAACTCCAACTGGAAATGCGCCTTCTTCTGAG
TCTGACATAGACATCTCCAGCCCCAATGTATCTCACGATGAGAGCATTGCCAAGGACATGTCCCTGAAGG
ACTCAGGCAGTGATCTCTCTCATCGCCCCAAGCGCCGTCGCTTCCATGAAAGCTACAACTTCAATATGAA
GTGTCCTACACCAGGCTGTAACTCTCTAGGACACCTTACAGGAAAACATGAGAGACATTTCTCCATCTCA
GGATGCCCACTGTATCATAACCTCTCAGCTGACGAATGCAAGGCACCAACGGAGAGACAGCTTCGATATA
AGGAAAAAGTGGCTGAACTCAGGAAGAAAAGAAATTCTGGACTGAGCAAAGAACAGAAAGAGAAATATAT
GGAACACAGACAGACCTATGGGAACACACGGGAACCTCTTTTAGAAAACCTGACAAGCGAGTATGACTTG
GATCTTTTCCGAAGAGCACAAGCCCGGGCTTCAGAGGATTTGGAGAAGTTAAGGCTGCAAGGCCAAATCA
CAGAGGGAAGCAACATGATTAAAACAATTGCTTTTGGCCGCTATGAGCTTGATACCTGGTATCATTCTCC
ATATCCTGAAGAATATGCACGGCTGGGACGTCTCTATATGTGTGAATTCTGTTTAAAATATATGAAGAGC
CAAACGATACTCCGCCGGCACATGGCCAAATGTGTGTGGAAACACCCACCTGGTGATGAGATATATCGCA
AAGGTTCAATCTCTGTGTTTGAAGTGGATGGCAAGAAAAACAAGATCTACTGCCAAAACCTGTGCCTGTT
GGCCAAACTTTTTCTGGACCACAAGACATTATATTATGATGTGGAGCCCTTCCTGTTCTATGTTATGACA
GAGGCGGACAACACTGGCTGTCACCTGATTGGATATTTTTCTAAGGAAAAGAATTCATTCCTCAACTACA
ACGTCTCCTGTATCCTTACTATGCCTCAGTACATGAGACAGGGCTATGGCAAGATGCTTATTGATTTCAG
TTATTTGCTTTCCAAAGTCGAAGAAAAAGTTGGCTCCCCAGAACGTCCACTCTCAGATCTGGGGCTTATA
AGCTATCGCAGTTACTGGAAAGAAGTACTTCTCCGCTACCTGCATAATTTTCAAGGCAAAGAGATTTCTA
TCAAAGAAATCAGTCAGGAGACGGCTGTGAATCCTGTGGACATTGTCAGCACTCTGCAAGCCCTTCAGAT
GCTCAAATACTGGAAGGGAAAACACCTAGTTTTAAAGAGACAGGACCTGATTGATGAGTGGATAGCCAAA
GAGGCCAAAAGGTCCAACTCCAATAAAACCATGGATCCCAGCTGCTTAAAATGGACCCCTCCCAAGGGCA
CTTAGTAATGAACTAGTCCGTAACTTGAAAGTATTTCGATTTCTTGGCTTTATATATCTTGTGGAAAGGA
CGAGAAGATGAGGTCTGAAATCATGCT
