>Addgene plasmid #142270 | TFORF0470 | depositor partial sequence | sequence record 278949 | Barcode
GAAGATGAGGTCTGAAATCATGCT
